>Addgene plasmid #44320 | pUC-UAS1B12-Leum | depositor full sequence | sequence record 60312 | pUC-UAS1B12-Leum sequence 4127 bps
TCGCGCGTTTCGGTGATGACGGTGAAAACCTCTGACACATGCAGCTCCCGGAGACGGTCACAGCTTGTCT
GTAAGCGGATGCCGGGAGCAGACAAGCCCGTCAGGGCGCGTCAGCGGGTGTTGGCGGGTGTCGGGGCTGG
CTTAACTATGCGGCATCAGAGCAGATTGTACTGAGAGTGCACCATATGCGGTGTGAAATACCGCACAGAT
GCGTAAGGAGAAAATACCGCATCAGGCGCCATTCGCCATTCAGGCTGCGCAACTGTTGGGAAGGGCGATC
GGTGCGGGCCTCTTCGCTATTACGCCAGCTGGCGAAAGGGGGATGTGCTGCAAGGCGATTAAGTTGGGTA
ACGCCAGGGTTTTCCCAGTCACGACGTTGTAAAACGACGGCCAGTTTCGAACTGCAGTTGAATTCCTGAG
GTGTCTCACAAGTGCCGTGCAGTCCCGCCCCCACTTGCTTCTCTTTGTGTGTAGTGTACGTACATTATCG
AGACCGTTGTTCCCGCCCACCTCGATCCGGTCTAGACTGAGGTGTCTCACAAGTGCCGTGCAGTCCCGCC
CCCACTTGCTTCTCTTTGTGTGTAGTGTACGTACATTATCGAGACCGTTGTTCCCGCCCACCTCGATCCG
GGGATCCCTGAGGTGTCTCACAAGTGCCGTGCAGTCCCGCCCCCACTTGCTTCTCTTTGTGTGTAGTGTA
CGTACATTATCGAGACCGTTGTTCCCGCCCACCTCGATCCGGGTCGACCTGAGGTGTCTCACAAGTGCCG
TGCAGTCCCGCCCCCACTTGCTTCTCTTTGTGTGTAGTGTACGTACATTATCGAGACCGTTGTTCCCGCC
CACCTCGATCCGGGAGCTCCTGAGGTGTCTCACAAGTGCCGTGCAGTCCCGCCCCCACTTGCTTCTCTTT
GTGTGTAGTGTACGTACATTATCGAGACCGTTGTTCCCGCCCACCTCGATCCGGTCTAGACTGAGGTGTC
TCACAAGTGCCGTGCAGTCCCGCCCCCACTTGCTTCTCTTTGTGTGTAGTGTACGTACATTATCGAGACC
GTTGTTCCCGCCCACCTCGATCCGGGGATCCCTGAGGTGTCTCACAAGTGCCGTGCAGTCCCGCCCCCAC
TTGCTTCTCTTTGTGTGTAGTGTACGTACATTATCGAGACCGTTGTTCCCGCCCACCTCGATCCGGGTCG
ACCTGAGGTGTCTCACAAGTGCCGTGCAGTCCCGCCCCCACTTGCTTCTCTTTGTGTGTAGTGTACGTAC
ATTATCGAGACCGTTGTTCCCGCCCACCTCGATCCGGGCATGCGGTACCCGAATTCGAGCTCCTGAGGTG
TCTCACAAGTGCCGTGCAGTCCCGCCCCCACTTGCTTCTCTTTGTGTGTAGTGTACGTACATTATCGAGA
CCGTTGTTCCCGCCCACCTCGATCCGGTCTAGACTGAGGTGTCTCACAAGTGCCGTGCAGTCCCGCCCCC
ACTTGCTTCTCTTTGTGTGTAGTGTACGTACATTATCGAGACCGTTGTTCCCGCCCACCTCGATCCGGGG
ATCCCTGAGGTGTCTCACAAGTGCCGTGCAGTCCCGCCCCCACTTGCTTCTCTTTGTGTGTAGTGTACGT
ACATTATCGAGACCGTTGTTCCCGCCCACCTCGATCCGGGTCGACCTGAGGTGTCTCACAAGTGCCGTGC
AGTCCCGCCCCCACTTGCTTCTCTTTGTGTGTAGTGTACGTACATTATCGAGACCGTTGTTCCCGCCCAC
CTCGATCCGGGCATGCACTGATCACGGGCAAAAGTGCGTATATATACAAGAGCGTTTGCCAGCCACAGAT
TTTCACTCCACACACCACATCACACATACAACCACACACATCCACAATGGAACCCGAAACTAAAAGCTTC
AGGCGCGCCATCATGGTCATAGCTGTTTCCTGTGTGAAATTGTTATCCGCTCACAATTCCACACAACATA
CGAGCCGGAAGCATAAAGTGTAAAGCCTGGGGTGCCTAATGAGTGAGCTAACTCACATTAATTGCGTTGC
GCTCACTGCCCGCTTTCCAGTCGGGAAACCTGTCGTGCCAGCTGCATTAATGAATCGGCCAACGCGCGGG
GAGAGGCGGTTTGCGTATTGGGCGCTCTTCCGCTTCCTCGCTCACTGACTCGCTGCGCTCGGTCGTTCGG
CTGCGGCGAGCGGTATCAGCTCACTCAAAGGCGGTAATACGGTTATCCACAGAATCAGGGGATAACGCAG
GAAAGAACATGTGAGCAAAAGGCCAGCAAAAGGCCAGGAACCGTAAAAAGGCCGCGTTGCTGGCGTTTTT
CCATAGGCTCCGCCCCCCTGACGAGCATCACAAAAATCGACGCTCAAGTCAGAGGTGGCGAAACCCGACA
GGACTATAAAGATACCAGGCGTTTCCCCCTGGAAGCTCCCTCGTGCGCTCTCCTGTTCCGACCCTGCCGC
TTACCGGATACCTGTCCGCCTTTCTCCCTTCGGGAAGCGTGGCGCTTTCTCATAGCTCACGCTGTAGGTA
TCTCAGTTCGGTGTAGGTCGTTCGCTCCAAGCTGGGCTGTGTGCACGAACCCCCCGTTCAGCCCGACCGC
TGCGCCTTATCCGGTAACTATCGTCTTGAGTCCAACCCGGTAAGACACGACTTATCGCCACTGGCAGCAG
CCACTGGTAACAGGATTAGCAGAGCGAGGTATGTAGGCGGTGCTACAGAGTTCTTGAAGTGGTGGCCTAA
CTACGGCTACACTAGAAGGACAGTATTTGGTATCTGCGCTCTGCTGAAGCCAGTTACCTTCGGAAAAAGA
GTTGGTAGCTCTTGATCCGGCAAACAAACCACCGCTGGTAGCGGTGGTTTTTTTGTTTGCAAGCAGCAGA
TTACGCGCAGAAAAAAAGGATCTCAAGAAGATCCTTTGATCTTTTCTACGGGGTCTGACGCTCAGTGGAA
CGAAAACTCACGTTAAGGGATTTTGGTCATGAGATTATCAAAAAGGATCTTCACCTAGATCCTTTTAAAT
TAAAAATGAAGTTTTAAATCAATCTAAAGTATATATGAGTAAACTTGGTCTGACAGTTACCAATGCTTAA
TCAGTGAGGCACCTATCTCAGCGATCTGTCTATTTCGTTCATCCATAGTTGCCTGACTCCCCGTCGTGTA
GATAACTACGATACGGGAGGGCTTACCATCTGGCCCCAGTGCTGCAATGATACCGCGAGACCCACGCTCA
CCGGCTCCAGATTTATCAGCAATAAACCAGCCAGCCGGAAGGGCCGAGCGCAGAAGTGGTCCTGCAACTT
TATCCGCCTCCATCCAGTCTATTAATTGTTGCCGGGAAGCTAGAGTAAGTAGTTCGCCAGTTAATAGTTT
GCGCAACGTTGTTGCCATTGCTACAGGCATCGTGGTGTCACGCTCGTCGTTTGGTATGGCTTCATTCAGC
TCCGGTTCCCAACGATCAAGGCGAGTTACATGATCCCCCATGTTGTGCAAAAAAGCGGTTAGCTCCTTCG
GTCCTCCGATCGTTGTCAGAAGTAAGTTGGCCGCAGTGTTATCACTCATGGTTATGGCAGCACTGCATAA
TTCTCTTACTGTCATGCCATCCGTAAGATGCTTTTCTGTGACTGGTGAGTACTCAACCAAGTCATTCTGA
GAATAGTGTATGCGGCGACCGAGTTGCTCTTGCCCGGCGTCAATACGGGATAATACCGCGCCACATAGCA
GAACTTTAAAAGTGCTCATCATTGGAAAACGTTCTTCGGGGCGAAAACTCTCAAGGATCTTACCGCTGTT
GAGATCCAGTTCGATGTAACCCACTCGTGCACCCAACTGATCTTCAGCATCTTTTACTTTCACCAGCGTT
TCTGGGTGAGCAAAAACAGGAAGGCAAAATGCCGCAAAAAAGGGAATAAGGGCGACACGGAAATGTTGAA
TACTCATACTCTTCCTTTTTCAATATTATTGAAGCATTTATCAGGGTTATTGTCTCATGAGCGGATACAT
ATTTGAATGTATTTAGAAAAATAAACAAATAGGGGTTCCGCGCACATTTCCCCGAAAAGTGCCACCTGAC
GTCTAAGAAACCATTATTATCATGACATTAACCTATAAAAATAGGCGTATCACGAGGCCCTTTCGTC
Features (pLannotate 1.2.2; 10 found; start..end, strand, type, name):
    137..236     +  misc_feature   bom (fragment): basis of mobility region from pBR322
    242..395     -  CDS            lacZα (fragment): LacZα fragment of β-galactosidase; lacZ fragment
   1930..1946    -  protein_bind   lac operator: The lac repressor binds to the lac operator to inhibit transcription in E. coli. This inhibition can be relieved by adding lactose or isopropyl-β-D-thiogalactopyranoside (IPTG). lac repressor encoded by lacI
   1954..1984    -  promoter       lac promoter: promoter for the E. coli lac operon
   1999..2020    -  protein_bind   CAP binding site: CAP binding activates transcription in the presence of cAMP. E. coli catabolite activator protein
   2033..2125    -  CDS            lacI (fragment): lac repressor; lacI; The lac repressor binds to the lac operator to inhibit transcription in E. coli. This inhibition can be relieved by adding lactose or isopropyl-β-D-thiogalactopyranoside (IPTG).
   2308..2896    -  rep_origin     ori: high-copy-number ColE1/pMB1/pBR322/pUC origin of replication
   3067..3927    -  CDS            AmpR: β-lactamase; bla; confers resistance to ampicillin, carbenicillin, and related antibiotics
   3928..4032    -  promoter       AmpR promoter: bla
   4127..35      +  CDS            rop (fragment) (across the origin): Rop protein, which maintains plasmids at low copy number; rop
