[The description below was written by a language model from this plasmid's Addgene catalogue record and pLannotate feature annotations shown in this document.]
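Description:
pUC-UAS1B12-Leum is a pUC19-based cloning and storage plasmid of 4,127 bp that carries a synthetic hybrid promoter for the oleaginous yeast Yarrowia lipolytica. It is maintained in E. coli through the high-copy ColE1/pUC origin and selected with ampicillin via the β-lactamase gene and its native promoter. The annotated features are otherwise the usual pUC19 remnants: a lacZα fragment, the lac promoter, lac operator and CAP binding site, and short fragments matching lacI, bom and rop. No yeast origin, centromere or yeast selectable marker is annotated, so the plasmid appears to function as a bacterial carrier for the promoter part and not as a vector that replicates in Yarrowia.

The roughly 1.5 kb insert, UAS1B12-Leum, sits in the unannotated stretch between the lacZα fragment and the lac operator, interrupting the pUC19 polylinker region. The annotation tool did not recognise any element within it. From its name and the associated work on hybrid promoters, it most likely consists of tandem copies of the UAS1B upstream activating sequence (twelve, judging by the name) fused to a minimal core promoter derived from a Yarrowia leucine biosynthesis gene. The record does not spell out this architecture. No downstream reporter or coding sequence is listed, so the promoter is not driving a gene in this plasmid. The insert is flanked by BstBI and AscI sites that were both preserved, which allows it to be excised and moved into Yarrowia expression vectors. It can be sequence-verified from the flanking M13 forward and reverse primer sites. It is intended as a synthetic biology part for tuning gene expression strength in Y. lipolytica.
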