Addgene plasmid #44320: pUC-UAS1B12-Leum
Depositing lab: Hal Alper. Depositing organization: University of Texas at Austin. Publication: Tuning gene expression in Yarrowia lipolytica by a hybrid promoter approach. Blazeck J, Liu L, Redden H, Alper H. Appl Environ Microbiol. 2011 Nov;77(22):7905-14. doi: 10.1128/AEM.05763-11. Epub 2011 Sep 16. PubMed 21926196.
Backbone
  Vector backbone: pUC19
  Backbone size w/o insert (bp): 2623
  Total vector size (bp): 4127
  Modifications to backbone: None
  Vector type: Bacterial Expression, Synthetic Biology
Growth in bacteria
  Bacterial resistance: Ampicillin, 100 μg/mL
  Growth temperature: 37°C
  Growth strain: DH10B
  Copy number: High Copy
Gene/Insert
  Gene/Insert name: UAS1B12-Leum promoter
  Species: Yarrowia lipolytica
  Insert size (bp): 1504
  Mutation: N/A
  Promoter: UAS1B12-Leum
  Cloning method: Restriction Enzyme; 5′ cloning site BstBI (not destroyed); 3′ cloning site AscI (not destroyed)
  Sequencing primers: 5′ m13_forward20_primer; 3′ m13_reverse_primer
Terms and licenses: Academic/Nonprofit Terms; Industry Terms: Not Available to Industry
How to cite: pUC-UAS1B12-Leum was a gift from Hal Alper (Addgene plasmid # 44320 ; http://n2t.net/addgene:44320 ; RRID:Addgene_44320)
