>Addgene plasmid #44320 | pUC-UAS1B12-Leum | addgene partial sequence | sequence record 62663 | M13_pUC_rev
AGCTTTTAGTTTCGGGTTCCATTGTGGATGTGTGTGGTTGTATGTGTGATGTGGTGTGTGGAGTGAAAAT
CTGTGGCTGGCAAACGCTCTTGTATATATACGCACTTTTGCCCGTGATCAGTGCATGCCCGGATCGAGGT
GGGCGGGAACAACGGTCTCGATAATGTACGTACACTACACACAAAGAGAAGCAAGTGGGGGCGGGACTGC
ACGGCACTTGTGAGACACCTCAGGTCGACCCGGATCGAGGTGGGCGGGAACAACGGTCTCGATAATGTAC
GTACACTACACACAAAGAGAAGCAAGTGGGGGCGGGACTGCACGGCACTTGTGAGACACCTCAGGGATCC
CCGGATCGAGGTGGGCGGGAACAACGGTCTCGATAATGTACGTACACTACACACAAAGAGAAGCAAGTGG
GGGCGGGACTGCACGGCACTTGTGAGACACCTCAGTCTAGACCGGATCGAGGTGGGCGGGAACAACGGTC
TCGATAATGTACGTACACTACACACAAAGAGAAGCAAGTGGGGGCGGGACTGCACGGCACTTGTGAGACA
CCTCAGGAGCTCGAATTCGGGTACCGCATGCCCGGATCGAGGTGGGCGGGAACAACGGTCTCGATAATGT
ACGTACACTACACACAAAGAGAAGCAAGTGGGGGCGGGACTGCACGGCACTTGTGAGACACCTCAGGTCG
ACCCGGATCGAGGTGGGCGGGAACAACGGT
